>Addgene plasmid #111044 | mTalin2_R11 | addgene full sequence | sequence record 212950 | Addgene NGS Result
ATACATATGCATCATCACCATCACCATGGTAAGCCTATCCCTAACCCTCTCCTCGGTCTCGATTCTACGG
AAAACCTGTATTTTCAGGGAATTGATCCCTTCACCGGCACCCAGGCATGTATTACCGCAGCAACCGCAGT
TAGCGGTATTATTGCAGATCTGGATACCACCATTATGTTTGCCACCGCAGGCACCCTGAATGCAGAAAAT
GGTGAAACCTTTGCAGATCACCGTGAAAACATTCTGAAAACCGCAAAAGCACTGGTGGAAGATACCAAAC
TGCTGGTTAGCGGTGCAGCAAGCACACCGGATAAACTGGCACAGGCAGCACAGAGCAGCGCAGCCACCAT
TACCCAGCTGGCCGAAGTTGTTAAACTGGGTGCAGCCAGCCTGGGTAGCAATGATCCGGAAACCCAGGTT
GTTCTGATTAACGCAATTAAAGATGTTGCAAAAGCCCTGAGCGATCTGATTGGTGCAACCAAAGGTGCAG
CATCAAAACCGGCAGATGATCCGAGCATGTATCAGCTGAAAGGTGCCGCAAAAGTTATGGTTACCAATGT
TACCAGCCTGCTGAAAACAGTTAAAGCCGTTGAAGATGAAGCCACCTAAAAGGGCGAGCTCAGATCCGGC
TGCTAACAAAGCCCGAAAGGAAGCTGAGTTGGCTGCTGCCACCGCTGAGCAATAACTAGCATAACCCCTT
GGGGCCTCTAAACGGGTCTTGAGGGGTTTTTTGCTGAAAGGAGGAACTATATCCGGATATCCCGCAAGAG
GCCCGGCAGTACCGGCATAACCAAGCCTATGCCTACAGCATCCAGGGTGACGGTGCCGAGGATGACGATG
AGCGCATTGTTAGATTTCATACACGGTGCCTGACTGCGTTAGCAATTTAACTGTGATAAACTACCGCATT
AAAGCTAGCTTATCGATGATAAGCTGTCAAACATGAGAATTAATTCTTGAAGACGAAAGGGCCTCGTGAT
ACGCCTATTTTTATAGGTTAATGTCATGATAATAATGGTTTCTTAGACGTCAGGTGGCACTTTTCGGGGA
AATGTGCGCGGAACCCCTATTTGTTTATTTTTCTAAATACATTCAAATATGTATCCGCTCATGAGACAAT
AACCCTGATAAATGCTTCAATAATATTGAAAAAGGAAGAGTATGAGTATTCAACATTTCCGTGTCGCCCT
TATTCCCTTTTTTGCGGCATTTTGCCTTCCTGTTTTTGCTCACCCAGAAACGCTGGTGAAAGTAAAAGAT
GCTGAAGATCAGTTGGGTGCACGAGTGGGTTACATCGAACTGGATCTCAACAGCGGTAAGATCCTTGAGA
GTTTTCGCCCCGAAGAACGTTTTCCAATGATGAGCACTTTTAAAGTTCTGCTATGTGGCGCGGTATTATC
CCGTGTTGACGCCGGGCAAGAGCAACTCGGTCGCCGCATACACTATTCTCAGAATGACTTGGTTGAGTAC
TCACCAGTCACAGAAAAGCATCTTACGGATGGCATGACAGTAAGAGAATTATGCAGTGCTGCCATAACCA
TGAGTGATAACACTGCGGCCAACTTACTTCTGACAACGATCGGAGGACCGAAGGAGCTAACCGCTTTTTT
GCACAACATGGGGGATCATGTAACTCGCCTTGATCGTTGGGAACCGGAGCTGAATGAAGCCATACCAAAC
GACGAGCGTGACACCACGATGCCTGCAGCAATGGCAACAACGTTGCGCAAACTATTAACTGGCGAACTAC
TTACTCTAGCTTCCCGGCAACAATTAATAGACTGGATGGAGGCGGATAAAGTTGCAGGACCACTTCTGCG
CTCGGCCCTTCCGGCTGGCTGGTTTATTGCTGATAAATCTGGAGCCGGTGAGCGTGGGTCTCGCGGTATC
ATTGCAGCACTGGGGCCAGATGGTAAGCCCTCCCGTATCGTAGTTATCTACACGACGGGGAGTCAGGCAA
CTATGGATGAACGAAATAGACAGATCGCTGAGATAGGTGCCTCACTGATTAAGCATTGGTAACTGTCAGA
CCAAGTTTACTCATATATACTTTAGATTGATTTAAAACTTCATTTTTAATTTAAAAGGATCTAGGTGAAG
ATCCTTTTTGATAATCTCATGACCAAAATCCCTTAACGTGAGTTTTCGTTCCACTGAGCGTCAGACCCCG
TAGAAAAGATCAAAGGATCTTCTTGAGATCCTTTTTTTCTGCGCGTAATCTGCTGCTTGCAAACAAAAAA
ACCACCGCTACCAGCGGTGGTTTGTTTGCCGGATCAAGAGCTACCAACTCTTTTTCCGAAGGTAACTGGC
TTCAGCAGAGCGCAGATACCAAATACTGTCCTTCTAGTGTAGCCGTAGTTAGGCCACCACTTCAAGAACT
CTGTAGCACCGCCTACATACCTCGCTCTGCTAATCCTGTTACCAGTGGCTGCTGCCAGTGGCGATAAGTC
GTGTCTTACCGGGTTGGACTCAAGACGATAGTTACCGGATAAGGCGCAGCGGTCGGGCTGAACGGGGGGT
TCGTGCACACAGCCCAGCTTGGAGCGAACGACCTACACCGAACTGAGATACCTACAGCGTGAGCTATGAG
AAAGCGCCACGCTTCCCGAAGGGAGAAAGGCGGACAGGTATCCGGTAAGCGGCAGGGTCGGAACAGGAGA
GCGCACGAGGGAGCTTCCAGGGGGAAACGCCTGGTATCTTTATAGTCCTGTCGGGTTTCGCCACCTCTGA
CTTGAGCGTCGATTTTTGTGATGCTCGTCAGGGGGGCGGAGCCTATGGAAAAACGCCAGCAACGCGGCCT
TTTTACGGTTCCTGGCCTTTTGCTGGCCTTTTGCTCACATGTTCTTTCCTGCGTTATCCCCTGATTCTGT
GGATAACCGTATTACCGCCTTTGAGTGAGCTGATACCGCTCGCCGCAGCCGAACGACCGAGCGCAGCGAG
TCAGTGAGCGAGGAAGCGGAAGAGCGCCTGATGCGGTATTTTCTCCTTACGCATCTGTGCGGTATTTCAC
ACCGCAATGGTGCACTCTCAGTACAATCTGCTCTGATGCCGCATAGTTAAGCCAGTATACACTCCGCTAT
CGCTACGTGACTGGGTCATGGCTGCGCCCCGACACCCGCCAACACCCGCTGACGCGCCCTGACGGGCTTG
TCTGCTCCCGGCATCCGCTTACAGACAAGCTGTGACCGTCTCCGGGAGCTGCATGTGTCAGAGGTTTTCA
CCGTCATCACCGAAACGCGCGAGGCAGCTGCGGTAAAGCTCATCAGCGTGGTCGTGAAGCGATTCACAGA
TGTCTGCCTGTTCATCCGCGTCCAGCTCGTTGAGTTTCTCCAGAAGCGTTAATGTCTGGCTTCTGATAAA
GCGGGCCATGTTAAGGGCGGTTTTTTCCTGTTTGGTCACTGATGCCTCCGTGTAAGGGGGATTTCTGTTC
ATGGGGGTAATGATACCGATGAAACGAGAGAGGATGCTCACGATACGGGTTACTGATGATGAACATGCCC
GGTTACTGGAACGTTGTGAGGGTAAACAACTGGCGGTATGGATGCGGCGGGACCAGAGAAAAATCACTCA
GGGTCAATGCCAGCGCTTCGTTAATACAGATGTAGGTGTTCCACAGGGTAGCCAGCAGCATCCTGCGATG
CAGATCCGGAACATAATGGTGCAGGGCGCTGACTTCCGCGTTTCCAGACTTTACGAAACACGGAAACCGA
AGACCATTCATGTTGTTGCTCAGGTCGCAGACGTTTTGCAGCAGCAGTCGCTTCACGTTCGCTCGCGTAT
CGGTGATTCATTCTGCTAACCAGTAAGGCAACCCCGCCAGCCTAGCCGGGTCCTCAACGACAGGAGCACG
ATCATGCGCACCCGTGGCCAGGACCCAACGCTGCCCGAGATGCGCCGCGTGCGGCTGCTGGAGATGGCGG
ACGCGATGGATATGTTCTGCCAAGGGTTGGTTTGCGCATTCACAGTTCTCCGCAAGAATTGATTGGCTCC
AATTCTTGGAGTGGTGAATCCGTTAGCGAGGTGCCGCCGGCTTCCATTCAGGTCGAGGTGGCCCGGCTCC
ATGCACCGCGACGCAACGCGGGGAGGCAGACAAGGTATAGGGCGGCGCCTACAATCCATGCCAACCCGTT
CCATGTGCTCGCCGAGGCGGCATAAATCGCCGTGACGATCAGCGGTCCAATGATCGAAGTTAGGCTGGTA
AGAGCCGCGAGCGATCCTTGAAGCTGTCCCTGATGGTCGTCATCTACCTGCCTGGACAGCATGGCCTGCA
ACGCGGGCATCCCGATGCCGCCGGAAGCGAGAAGAATCATAATGGGGAAGGCCATCCAGCCTCGCGTCGC
GAACGCCAGCAAGACGTAGCCCAGCGCGTCGGCCGCCATGCCGGCGATAATGGCCTGCTTCTCGCCGAAA
CGTTTGGTGGCGGGACCAGTGACGAAGGCTTGAGCGAGGGCGTGCAAGATTCCGAATACCGCAAGCGACA
GGCCGATCATCGTCGCGCTCCAGCGAAAGCGGTCCTCGCCGAAAATGACCCAGAGCGCTGCCGGCACCTG
TCCTACGAGTTGCATGATAAAGAAGACAGTCATAAGTGCGGCGACGATAGTCATGCCCCGCGCCCACCGG
AAGGAGCTGACTGGGTTGAAGGCTCTCAAGGGCATCGGTCGAGATCCCGGTGCCTAATGAGTGAGCTAAC
TTACATTAATTGCGTTGCGCTCACTGCCCGCTTTCCAGTCGGGAAACCTGTCGTGCCAGCTGCATTAATG
AATCGGCCAACGCGCGGGGAGAGGCGGTTTGCGTATTGGGCGCCAGGGTGGTTTTTCTTTTCACCAGTGA
GACGGGCAACAGCTGATTGCCCTTCACCGCCTGGCCCTGAGAGAGTTGCAGCAAGCGGTCCACGCTGGTT
TGCCCCAGCAGGCGAAAATCCTGTTTGATGGTGGTTAACGGCGGGATATAACATGAGCTGTCTTCGGTAT
CGTCGTATCCCACTACCGAGATATCCGCACCAACGCGCAGCCCGGACTCGGTAATGGCGCGCATTGCGCC
CAGCGCCATCTGATCGTTGGCAACCAGCATCGCAGTGGGAACGATGCCCTCATTCAGCATTTGCATGGTT
TGTTGAAAACCGGACATGGCACTCCAGTCGCCTTCCCGTTCCGCTATCGGCTGAATTTGATTGCGAGTGA
GATATTTATGCCAGCCAGCCAGACGCAGACGCGCCGAGACAGAACTTAATGGGCCCGCTAACAGCGCGAT
TTGCTGGTGACCCAATGCGACCAGATGCTCCACGCCCAGTCGCGTACCGTCTTCATGGGAGAAAATAATA
CTGTTGATGGGTGTCTGGTCAGAGACATCAAGAAATAACGCCGGAACATTAGTGCAGGCAGCTTCCACAG
CAATGGCATCCTGGTCATCCAGCGGATAGTTAATGATCAGCCCACTGACGCGTTGCGCGAGAAGATTGTG
CACCGCCGCTTTACAGGCTTCGACGCCGCTTCGTTCTACCATCGACACCACCACGCTGGCACCCAGTTGA
TCGGCGCGAGATTTAATCGCCGCGACAATTTGCGACGGCGCGTGCAGGGCCAGACTGGAGGTGGCAACGC
CAATCAGCAACGACTGTTTGCCCGCCAGTTGTTGTGCCACGCGGTTGGGAATGTAATTCAGCTCCGCCAT
CGCCGCTTCCACTTTTTCCCGCGTTTTCGCAGAAACGTGGCTGGCCTGGTTCACCACGCGGGAAACGGTC
TGATAAGAGACACCGGCATACTCTGCGACATCGTATAACGTTACTGGTTTCACATTCACCACCCTGAATT
GACTCTCTTCCGGGCGCTATCATGCCATACCGCGAAAGGTTTTGCGCCATTCGATGGTGTCCGGGATCTC
GACGCTCTCCCTTATGCGACTCCTGCATTAGGAAGCAGCCCAGTAGTAGGTTGAGGCCGTTGAGCACCGC
CGCCGCAAGGAATGGTGCATGCAAGGAGATGGCGCCCAACAGTCCCCCGGCCACGGGGCCTGCCACCATA
CCCACGCCGAAACAAGCGCTCATGAGCCCGAAGTGGCGAGCCCGATCTTCCCCATCGGTGATGTCGGCGA
TATAGGCGCCAGCAACCGCACCTGTGGCGCCGGTGATGCCGGCCACGATGCGTCCGGCGTAGAGGATCGA
GATCTCGATCCCGCGAAATTAATACGACTCACTATAGGGGAATTGTGAGCGGATAACAATTCCCCTCTAG
AAATAATTTTGTTTAACTTTAAGAAGGAGAT
Features (pLannotate 1.2.2; 21 found; start..end, strand, type, name):
     28..69      +  CDS            V5 tag: epitope tag from simian virus 5
     70..89      +  CDS            TEV site (fragment): tobacco etch virus (TEV) protease recognition and cleavage site
    106..606     +  CDS            Tln2 (fragment): TLN2_MOUSE - Experimental evidence at protein level: Swiss-Prot protein existence level 1. As a major component of focal adhesion plaques that links integrin to the actin cytoskeleton, may play an important role in cell adhesion. Recruits PIP5K1C to focal adhesion plaques and strongly activates its kinase activity (By similarity). From Mus musculus (Mouse).
    629..678     +  CDS            SET1 (fragment): solubility-enhancement tag derived from T7 phage gene 10B
    686..733     +  terminator     T7 terminator: transcription terminator for bacteriophage T7 RNA polymerase
    756..860     -  CDS            TcR (fragment): tetracycline efflux protein; tet; confers resistance to tetracycline
    917..940     -  promoter       tet promoter (fragment): E. coli promoter for tetracycline efflux protein gene
   1057..1161    +  promoter       AmpR promoter: bla
   1162..2022    +  CDS            AmpR: β-lactamase; bla; confers resistance to ampicillin, carbenicillin, and related antibiotics
   2193..2781    +  rep_origin     ori: high-copy-number ColE1/pMB1/pBR322/pUC origin of replication
   2967..3106    -  misc_feature   bom: basis of mobility region from pBR322
   3208..3399    -  CDS            rop: Rop protein, which maintains plasmids at low copy number; rop
   3416..3796    +  CDS            YPB1_ECOLX: Protein predicted: Swiss-Prot protein existence level 4. From Escherichia coli.
   4038..4662    -  CDS            TcR (fragment): tetracycline efflux protein; tet; confers resistance to tetracycline
   4677..4698    -  protein_bind   CAP binding site: CAP binding activates transcription in the presence of cAMP. E. coli catabolite activator protein
   4711..5793    -  CDS            lacI: lac repressor; lacI; The lac repressor binds to the lac operator to inhibit transcription in E. coli. This inhibition can be relieved by adding lactose or isopropyl-β-D-thiogalactopyranoside (IPTG).
   5794..5871    -  promoter       lacI promoter: lacI
   5879..6158    -  CDS            TcR (fragment): tetracycline efflux protein; tet; confers resistance to tetracycline
   6180..6198    +  promoter       T7 promoter: promoter for bacteriophage T7 RNA polymerase
   6199..6223    +  protein_bind   lac operator: The lac repressor binds to the lac operator to inhibit transcription in E. coli. This inhibition can be relieved by adding lactose or isopropyl-β-D-thiogalactopyranoside (IPTG). lac repressor encoded by lacI
   6238..6260    +  RBS            RBS: efficient ribosome binding site from bacteriophage T7 gene 10 (Olins and Rangwala, 1989)
