[The description below was written by a language model from this plasmid's Addgene catalogue record and pLannotate feature annotations shown in this document.]
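Description:
mTalin2_R11 is a bacterial expression plasmid built on the pET151TOPO backbone that produces the R11 domain of the mouse talin2 rod, a five-helix bundle. The insert, listed as 603 bp of Tln2, sits under a T7 promoter with an adjacent lac operator and the phage T7 gene 10 ribosome binding site, and transcription ends at a T7 terminator. A backbone-encoded lacI gene with its own promoter supplies lac repressor, so expression is expected to be held off until induced with IPTG in a host that provides T7 RNA polymerase.

The catalogue record lists an N-terminal His tag contributed by the backbone. The feature table does not annotate this tag explicitly, though the circular map places the start of the reading frame across the sequence origin, just upstream of an annotated V5 epitope and a TEV protease recognition site (called as a fragment) that precede the talin2 coding region. This arrangement allows affinity purification and detection of the fusion, with the leader tags removable by TEV cleavage. A short match to a T7 gene 10-derived solubility tag downstream of the insert is probably residual vector sequence rather than a functional fusion.

The plasmid is selected with ampicillin through the bla gene and replicates from a ColE1/pMB1-type origin. The record describes it as high copy, although the pBR322-derived rop and bom elements are also present. Scattered tetracycline-resistance fragments are nonfunctional backbone remnants. The sequenced record is 6,261 nt, somewhat larger than the sum of the listed backbone and insert sizes. The construct is suited to recombinant production of the isolated R11 domain, and was deposited alongside work comparing the two talin isoforms in integrin signalling.
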