Addgene plasmid #111044: mTalin2_R11
Purpose: Plasmid expresses the talin2 rod domain R11 a 5 helix bundle.
Depositing lab: Ben Goult. Depositing organization: London and South East University Group (LASE). Publication: The tale of two talins - two isoforms to fine-tune integrin signalling. Gough RE, Goult BT. FEBS Lett. 2018 May 3. doi: 10.1002/1873-3468.13081. PubMed 29723415.
Backbone
  Vector backbone: pET151TOPO
  Backbone size w/o insert (bp): 5362
  Vector type: Bacterial Expression
Growth in bacteria
  Bacterial resistance: Ampicillin, 100 μg/mL
  Growth temperature: 37°C
  Growth strain: DH5alpha
  Copy number: High Copy
Gene/Insert
  Gene/Insert name: TLN2
  Species: M. musculus (mouse)
  Insert size (bp): 603
  Entrez Gene: Tln2 (a.k.a. 5730421P04Rik, mKIAA0320)
  Promoter: T7
  Tag / fusion protein: His Tag (N terminal on backbone)
  Cloning method: Unknown
Terms and licenses: Academic/Nonprofit Terms; Industry Terms: Not Available to Industry
How to cite: mTalin2_R11 was a gift from Ben Goult (Addgene plasmid # 111044 ; http://n2t.net/addgene:111044 ; RRID:Addgene_111044)
